Addgene plasmid #193775: pLC3RBSC2cI
Purpose: Expresses lambda CI under the control of PLLacO-1 promoter, p15A origin of replication, Chloramphenicol selection
Depositing lab: Sangram Bagh. Depositing organization: Saha Institute of Nuclear Physics. Publication: A single layer artificial neural network type architecture with molecular engineered bacteria for reversible and irreversible computing. Sarkar K, Bonnerjee D, Srivastava R, Bagh S. Chem Sci. 2021 Nov 9;12(48):15821-15832. doi: 10.1039/d1sc01505b. eCollection 2021 Dec 15. PubMed 35024106.
Backbone
  Vector backbone: pZ
  Backbone size w/o insert (bp): 2009
  Total vector size (bp): 2723
  Vector type: Bacterial Expression
Growth in bacteria
  Bacterial resistance: Chloramphenicol, 25 μg/mL
  Growth temperature: 37°C
  Growth strain: DH5alpha
  Copy number: Low Copy
Gene/Insert
  Gene/Insert name: Lambda CI
  Species: Bacteriophage lambda
  Insert size (bp): 714
  Promoter: PLLacO-1
  Cloning method: Restriction Enzyme; 5′ cloning site KpnI (unknown if destroyed); 3′ cloning site XbaI (unknown if destroyed)
  Sequencing primers: 5′ AAAGAAACCATTA ACACAAGAGCA; 3′ TCAGCCAAACGTC TCTTCAG
Terms and licenses: Academic/Nonprofit Terms; Industry Terms: Not Available to Industry
How to cite: pLC3RBSC2cI was a gift from Sangram Bagh (Addgene plasmid # 193775 ; http://n2t.net/addgene:193775 ; RRID:Addgene_193775)
