[The description below was written by a language model from this plasmid's Addgene catalogue record and pLannotate feature annotations shown in this document.]
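Description:
pLC3RBSC2cI is a small (about 2.7 kb) bacterial expression plasmid built on the modular pZ backbone for use in Escherichia coli. It replicates from the p15A origin, which the record lists as low copy and which is compatible with ColE1-type plasmids, so it can be maintained alongside other circuit components in the same cell. Selection is by chloramphenicol, through a chloramphenicol acetyltransferase gene driven by its own cat promoter and followed by the phage lambda t0 terminator. The automated annotation also flags a short RSF origin fragment next to p15A, which probably reflects local sequence similarity rather than a second functional origin.

The payload is the 714 bp bacteriophage lambda cI repressor coding sequence, cloned between KpnI and XbaI sites and placed under the PLlacO-1 promoter. This promoter is a lambda PL derivative carrying lac operator sites. The feature table agrees, showing two lac operators at the start of the sequence followed by a core region that the annotation software matched as a PLtetO-1 fragment, as expected because the two synthetic promoters share the PL core. In hosts that supply LacI, cI transcription is repressed and can be induced with IPTG. The rrnB T1 terminator follows the coding sequence. The plasmid name suggests a particular ribosome binding site variant upstream of cI, but the record does not annotate or describe it.

The plasmid comes from work on engineered bacteria implementing artificial neural network-type architectures for reversible and irreversible computing. There, an inducible cI repressor would serve as a signal-inverting element acting on cI-regulated promoters carried elsewhere.
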