Features (pLannotate 1.2.2; 10 found; start..end, strand, type, name):
      9..25      +  protein_bind   lac operator: The lac repressor binds to the lac operator to inhibit transcription in E. coli. This inhibition can be relieved by adding lactose or isopropyl-β-D-thiogalactopyranoside (IPTG). lac repressor encoded by lacI
     32..48      +  protein_bind   lac operator: The lac repressor binds to the lac operator to inhibit transcription in E. coli. This inhibition can be relieved by adding lactose or isopropyl-β-D-thiogalactopyranoside (IPTG). lac repressor encoded by lacI
     48..80      +  promoter       PLtetO-1 promoter (fragment): modified phage lambda PL promoter with tet operator sites (Lutz and Bujard, 1997)
    108..821     +  CDS            λ repressor (sequence partly withheld): phage λ repressor; cI
    833..919     +  terminator     rrnB T1 terminator: Escherichia coli rrnB; transcription terminator T1 from the E. coli rrnB gene
    945..1000    -  rep_origin     RSF ori (fragment): Plasmids containing the RSF 1030 origin of replication can be propagated in E. coli cells that contain additional plasmids with compatible origins.
   1088..1633    -  rep_origin     p15A ori: Plasmids containing the medium-copy-number p15A origin of replication can be propagated in E. coli cells that contain a second plasmid with the ColE1 origin.
   1747..1841    -  terminator     lambda t0 terminator: transcription terminator from phage lambda
   1862..2521    -  CDS            CmR: chloramphenicol acetyltransferase; cat; confers resistance to chloramphenicol
   2522..2624    -  promoter       cat promoter: promoter of the E. coli cat gene encoding chloramphenicol acetyltransferase
>Addgene plasmid #193775 | pLC3RBSC2cI | addgene full sequence | sequence record 389807 | Addgene NGS Result
CTCGAGAATTGTGAGCGGATAACAATTGACATTGTGAGCGGATAACAAGATACTGAGCACATCAGCAGGA
CGCACTGACCGAATTCATTCGGGAGGAGTGCGGTACCATGAGCACAAAAAAGAAA
[261 nt withheld, positions 126-386]
ATGCAGCCGTCACTTAGAAGTGAGTATGAGTACCCTGTTTTTTCTCATGTTCAGGCAGGGATGTTCTCAC
CTGAGCTTAGAACCTTTACCAAAGGTGATGCGGAGAGATGGGTAAGCACAACCAAAAAAGCCAGTGATTC
TGCATTCTGGCTTGAGGTTGAAGGTAATTCCATGACCGCACCAACAGGCTCCAAGCCAAGCTTTCCTGAC
GGAATGTTAATTCTCGTTGACCCTGAGCAGGCTGTTGAGCCAGGTGATTTCTGCATAGCCAGACTTGGGG
GTGATGAGTTTACCTTCAAGAAACTGATCAGGGATAGCGGTCAGGTGTTTTTACAACCACTAAACCCACA
GTACCCAATGATCCCATGCAATGAGAGTTGTTCCGTTGTGGGGAAAGTTATCGCTAGTCAGTGGCCTGAA
GAGACGTTTGGCTGATCTAGAGGCATCAAATAAAACGAAAGGCTCAGTCGAAAGACTGGGCCTTTCGTTT
TATCTGTTGTTTGTCGGTGAACGCTCTCCTGAGTAGGACAAATCCGCCGCCCTAGACCTAGGGATATATT
CCGCTTCCTCGCTCACTGACTCGCTACGCTCGGTCGTTCGACTGCGGCGAGCGGAAATGGCTTACGAACG
GGGCGGAGATTTCCTGGAAGATGCCAGGAAGATACTTAACAGGGAAGTGAGAGGGCCGCGGCAAAGCCGT
TTTTCCATAGGCTCCGCCCCCCTGACAAGCATCACGAAATCTGACGCTCAAATCAGTGGTGGCGAAACCC
GACAGGACTATAAAGATACCAGGCGTTTCCCCCTGGCGGCTCCCTCGTGCGCTCTCCTGTTCCTGCCTTT
CGGTTTACCGGTGTCATTCCGCTGTTATGGCCGCGTTTGTCTCATTCCACGCCTGACACTCAGTTCCGGG
TAGGCAGTTCGCTCCAAGCTGGACTGTATGCACGAACCCCCCGTTCAGTCCGACCGCTGCGCCTTATCCG
GTAACTATCGTCTTGAGTCCAACCCGGAAAGACATGCAAAAGCACCACTGGCAGCAGCCACTGGTAATTG
ATTTAGAGGAGTTAGTCTTGAAGTCATGCGCCGGTTAAGGCTAAACTGAAAGGACAAGTTTTGGTGACTG
CGCTCCTCCAAGCCAGTTACCTCGGTTCAAAGAGTTGGTAGCTCAGAGAACCTTCGAAAAACCGCCCTGC
AAGGCGGTTTTTTCGTTTTCAGAGCAAGAGATTACGCGCAGACCAAAACGATCTCAAGAAGATCATCTTA
TTAATCAGATAAAATATTTCTAGATTTCAGTGCAATTTATCTCTTCAAATGTAGCACCTGAAGTCAGCCC
CATACGATATAAGTTGTTACTAGTGCTTGGATTCTCACCAATAAAAAACGCCCGGCGGCAACCGAGCGTT
CTGAACAAATCCAGATGGAGTTCTGAGGTCATTACTGGATCTATCAACAGGAGTCCAAGCGAGCTCGATA
TCAAATTACGCCCCGCCCTGCCACTCATCGCAGTACTGTTGTAATTCATTAAGCATTCTGCCGACATGGA
AGCCATCACAAACGGCATGATGAACCTGAATCGCCAGCGGCATCAGCACCTTGTCGCCTTGCGTATAATA
TTTGCCCATGGTGAAAACGGGGGCGAAGAAGTTGTCCATATTGGCCACGTTTAAATCAAAACTGGTGAAA
CTCACCCAGGGATTGGCTGAGACGAAAAACATATTCTCAATAAACCCTTTAGGGAAATAGGCCAGGTTTT
CACCGTAACACGCCACATCTTGCGAATATATGTGTAGAAACTGCCGGAAATCGTCGTGGTATTCACTCCA
GAGCGATGAAAACGTTTCAGTTTGCTCATGGAAAACGGTGTAACAAGGGTGAACACTATCCCATATCACC
AGCTCACCGTCTTTCATTGCCATACGGAATTCCGGATGAGCATTCATCAGGCGGGCAAGAATGTGAATAA
AGGCCGGATAAAACTTGTGCTTATTTTTCTTTACGGTCTTTAAAAAGGCCGTAATATCCAGCTGAACGGT
CTGGTTATAGGTACATTGAGCAACTGACTGAAATGCCTCAAAATGTTCTTTACGATGCCATTGGGATATA
TCAACGGTGGTATATCCAGTGATTTTTTTCTCCATTTTAGCTTCCTTAGCTCCTGAAAATCTCGATAACT
CAAAAAATACGCCCGGTAGTGATCTTATTTCATTATGGTGAAAGTTGGAACCTCTTACGTGCCGATCAAC
GTCTCATTTTCGCCAGATATCGACGTCTAAGAAACCATTATTATCATGACATTAACCTATAAAAATAGGC
GTATCACGAGGCCCTTTCGTCTTCAC
